>Addgene plasmid #53623 | BAZ2AA-c002 | depositor partial sequence | sequence record 83751 | insert sequence
ATGCACCATCATCATCATCATTCTTCTGGTGTAGATCTGGGTACCGAGAACCTGTACTTCCAATCCATGC
ACTCCGATCTGACGTTTTGCGAAATTATCCTGATGGAAATGGAAAGCCATGACGCAGCTTGGCCGTTCCT
GGAACCGGTTAACCCGCGCCTGGTCAGCGGCTATCGCCGTATCATCAAAAACCCGATGGATTTCTCTACG
ATGCGCGAACGTCTGCTGCGTGGCGGTTACACCAGCTCTGAAGAATTCGCGGCCGATGCCCTGCTGGTGT
TTGACAACTGTCAGACCTTCAATGAAGATGACAGCGAAGTTGGCAAAGCGGGTCACATCATGCGTCGCTT
TTTCGAATCTCGCTGGGAAGAATTTTATCAGTGACAGTAAAGGTGGATACGGATCCGAA
