>Addgene plasmid #53623 | BAZ2AA-c002 | addgene partial sequence | sequence record 86591 | T7 5'-TAATACGACTCACTATAGGG-3'
TCTAGAAATAATTTTGTTTAACTTTAAGAAGGAGATATACATATGCACCATCATCATCATCATTCTTCTG
GTGTAGATCTGGGTACCGAGAACCTGTACTTCCAATCCATGCACTCCGATCTGACGTTTTGCGAAATTAT
CCTGATGGAAATGGAAAGCCATGACGCAGCTTGGCCGTTCCTGGAACCGGTTAACCCGCGCCTGGTCAGC
GGCTATCGCCGTATCATCAAAAACCCGATGGATTTCTCTACGATGCGCGAACGTCTGCTGCGTGGCGGTT
ACACCAGCTCTGAAGAATTCGCGGCCGATGCCCTGCTGGTGTTTGACAACTGTCAGACCTTCAATGAAGA
TGACAGCGAAGTTGGCAAAGCGGGTCACATCATGCGTCGCTTTTTCGAATCTCGCTGGGAAGAATTTTAT
CAGTGACAGTAAAGGTGGATACGGATCCGAATTCGAGCTCCGTCGACAAGCTTGCGGCCGCACTCGAGCA
CCACCACCACCACCACTGAGATCCGGCTGCTAACAAAGCCCGAAAGGAAGCTGAGTTGGCTGCTGCCACC
GCTGAGCAATAACTAGCATAACCCCTTGGGGCCTCTAAACGGGTCTTGAGGGGTTTTTTGCTGAAAGGAG
GAACTATATCCGGATTGGCGAATGGG
[124 nt withheld, positions 657-780]
C
[91 nt withheld, positions 782-872]
A
[49 nt withheld, positions 874-922]
CCTTTGACGTTGGAGTCCACGTTCTTT
[37 nt withheld, positions 950-986]
ACCCTATCTCGGTCTATTCTTTTGATTTATAAGGATTTGCCAATTCGGCCTATTGGTTAAAAATGAGCTG
ATTACAAAATTTAACGCGA
