[The description below was written by a language model from this plasmid's Addgene catalogue record.]
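Description:
BAZ2AA-c002 is a bacterial expression plasmid built on pNIC28-Bsa4, a pET28-derived vector designed for ligation-independent cloning in structural genomics work. It is recorded as high copy and is selected with kanamycin. A cloning strain is listed for propagation, and a BL21(DE3) derivative carrying a rare-codon tRNA helper plasmid is listed for protein production. The (DE3) host is needed because it supplies the T7 RNA polymerase that drives the vector's promoter. No feature table accompanies the record, so the origin of replication and exact element positions are not stated.

The insert is a fragment of about 409 bp from BAZ2A. The record notes that it was designed for structure determination and may not be the full open reading frame. It is therefore best regarded as a domain-level construct, although the boundaries and the domain's identity are not given. An alternative name for the insert points to a deposited crystal structure. Expression is under T7/lac control, meaning a T7 promoter with a lac operator keeps transcription repressed until induction.

The protein carries an N-terminal hexahistidine tag followed by a TEV protease site, which allows immobilised-metal affinity purification and then removal of the tag. In the parent vector the cloning site holds a SacB stuffer fragment. BsaI cleavage releases this stuffer, and T4 polymerase treatment then generates the LIC overhangs. SacB is conventionally used for sucrose counter-selection against uncut vector, and it should be absent from this finished construct. The plasmid is typically used for recombinant production of the BAZ2A fragment for crystallography and related biochemical or biophysical studies.
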