Addgene plasmid #53623: BAZ2AA-c002
Purpose: bacterial expression plasmid
Depositing lab: Nicola Burgess-Brown. Depositing organization: University of Oxford.
Backbone
  Vector backbone: pNIC28-Bsa4
  Backbone manufacturer: SGC
  Vector type: Bacterial Expression
Growth in bacteria
  Bacterial resistance: Kanamycin, 50 μg/mL
  Growth temperature: 37°C
  Growth strain: Mach1 ; BL21(DE3)-R3-pRARE2
  Copy number: High Copy
Gene/Insert
  Gene/Insert name: BAZ2AA (alt names: 4LZ2; gi|7304921)
  Insert size (bp): 409
  Mutation: Bacterial expression for structure determination; may not be full ORF, see comments
  Promoter: T7
  Tag / fusion protein: His-6-TEV (N terminal on insert)
  Cloning method: Ligation Independent Cloning
  Sequencing primers: 5′ T7; 3′ T7-term
Terms and licenses: Academic/Nonprofit Terms; Industry Terms: Not Available to Industry
Depositor comments: T7/lac regulated, N-terminal His-tag, TEV, LIC cloning using BsaI cleavage/T4 polymerase, SacB stuffer fragment, pET28 backbone. http://www.thesgc.org/structures/4LZ2/ Use BL21(DE3)-R3-pRARE2 strain for expression.
How to cite: BAZ2AA-c002 was a gift from Nicola Burgess-Brown (Addgene plasmid # 53623 ; http://n2t.net/addgene:53623 ; RRID:Addgene_53623)
